>Addgene plasmid #79278 | pmTCOF1 | addgene partial sequence | sequence record 151227 | M13-Rev 5'-CAGGAAACAGCTATGACC-3'
CTGGAGCTCCACCGCGGTGGCGGCCGCTCTAGAACTAGTGGATCCCCCGGGCTGCAGGAATTCGGCACGA
GGCGGGGGCGAGGGGGCGTGCACGTGAATCCCCTGGCCAGATCTCTGGCATGGCCGAGGCCAGGAAGCGG
CGGGAGCTGCTTCCCCTCATTTACCATCATCTGTTGCAAGCAGGCTACGTCCGCGCGGCGCGGGAAGTAA
AGGAGCAGAGCGGCCAGAAGAGTTTCCTGACTCAGCCCGTCACCCTTCTGGACATCTATACACACTGGCA
ACAGACCTCAGAGCTTGGCCAGAAGCAGAAGGCAGAGGATGATGAGACCCTTCAGGCTAAGAAGTCTCGA
GTGTCGGATCCTGTTAGCAGCTCAGAGAGCTCGGATCAGGAGAAGGAAGAGGAGGCAGCAACCGAAAGGG
CCAAAGCCACCCCAAGACCGACACCTGTCAATTCTGCAACCGCAGCTTTGCCATCAAAAGTAAAAGAAAA
GGGAAAGACCAAGACAGCCAACAAGACGGTGAACTCTGTGTCGCACCCTGGGTCCGGAAAGACGGTGGTC
CACCTGCTCTCTGGGAAGTCACCCAAAAAGTCAGCAGAGCCCTTGGCAAACACTGTCTTGGCCTCAGAAA
CTGAGGAGGAGGGCAATGCCCAAGCCCTCGGACCCACTGCCAAGTCTGGAACGGTGTCAGCGG
