>Addgene plasmid #79278 | pmTCOF1 | addgene partial sequence | sequence record 151228 | MmTreacle-R 5'-ggctggttttgctggagatt-3'
ACTGCTGCCTTGGCCCGCTGACACCGTTCCAGACTTGGCAGTGGGTCCGAGGGCTTGGGCATTGCCCTCC
TCCTCAGTTTCTGAGGCCAAGACAGTGTTTGCCAAGGGCTCTGCTGACTTTTTGGGTGACTTCCCAGAGA
GCAGGTGGACCACCGTCTTTCCGGACCCAGGGTGCGACACAGAGTTCACCGTCTTGTTGGCTGTCTTGGT
CTTTCCCTTTTCTTTTACTTTTGATGGCAAAGCTGCGGTTGCAGAATTGACAGGTGTCGGTCTTGGGGTG
GCTTTGGCCCTTTCGGTTGCTGCCTCCTCTTCCTTCTCCTGATCCGAGCTCTCTGAGCTGCTAACAGGAT
CCGACACTCGAGACTTCTTAGCCTGAAGGGTCTCATCATCCTCTGCCTTCTGCTTCTGGCCAAGCTCTGA
GGTCTGTTGCCAGTGTGTATAGATGTCCAGAAGGGTGACGGGCTGAGTCAGGAAACTCTTCTGGCCGCTC
TGCTCCTTTACTTCCCGCGCCGCGCGGACGTAGCCTGCTTGCAACAGATGATGGTAAATGAGGGGAAGCA
GCTCCCGCCGCTTCCTGGCCTCGGCCATGCCAGAGATCTGGCCAGGGGATTCACGTGCACGCCCCCTCGC
CCCCGCCTCGTGCCGAATTCCTGCAGCCCGGGGGATCCACTAGTTCTAGAGCGGCCGCCACCGCGGTGGA
GCTCCAGCTTTTGTTCCCTTTAGTGAGGGTTAATTGCGCGCTTGGCGTAATCATGGTCATAGCTGTTTCC
TGTGTGAAATTGTTATCCGCTCACAATTCCACACAACATACGAGCCGGAAAGCATAAAGTGTAAAGCCTG
GG
