>Addgene plasmid #79278 | pmTCOF1 | addgene partial sequence | sequence record 152311 | MmTreacle-F 5'-caccaaagacaacccggatg-3'
CGCAGCAGACACCGCACTCCCTAAAACCGGTAGGAAAGAGGCCTCCTCGGGCTCCACGCCTCAGAAGCCC
AAGAAGCTCAAGAAGAGCACCTCAAGCTCGCCGGCCCCCACACAGACACTGCCGAACAGCATCACCCAGC
GCCTCCTGGAGCAGGCCTGGCCCCTGAGCGAGGCGCAGGTGCAGGCCTCTGTGGTGAAGGTCCTGACAGA
GCTTCTGGAGCAGGAACGGCTGAAGGCCACAGAGGCCATCAAGGAGAGTGGGAAGAAGAGCCAGAAGCGG
AAGTTATCAGGGGACCTAGAAGCTGGGGCCCCAAAGAACAAGAAGAAGAAGGAACAGCCAGTGCCCAGGG
CAAGCGCTGTTTCCCCAGAAAAGGCTCCCATGACTTCCAAGGCAAAATCAAAGCTTGACAAAGGGAGTGC
TGGTGGCAAGGGGAAGGGGTCTCCTGGCCCCCAAGGAGCCAAGGAGAAACCCGACGGCGAGTTGCTGGGG
ATAAAGCTTGAGAGTGGCGAGCAGAGCGACCCGAAGAGCAAGTCGAAAAAGAAGAAATCCCTCAAGAAAA
AAAAAGACAAGGAGAAAAAGGAAAAGAAGAAAGGAAAAAAGTCCCTGGCCAAAGACTCTGCCTCGCCGAT
CCAGAAGAAGAAAAAGAAGAAGAAGAAGTCAGCCGAGCCTGCCGTGTGAGGCCCAACGCATAGAGCAGAA
TCTTGGCAGAGTGTGACCATCCGTCCCCAGGCCTCTGACCTCTGGCCAGCGTGAATTGGGCCTGGACTTT
TTAACTTTCCCTCCCTCAGCAGA
