[The description below was written by a language model from this plasmid's Addgene catalogue record.]
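Description:
pmTCOF1 is a bacterial plasmid carrying the mouse Tcof1 gene, which encodes the protein treacle, in the pBluescript II SK(-) (pBSIISK-) backbone from Stratagene. The backbone is listed at 2961 bp without the insert. The plasmid is maintained at high copy number in standard E. coli cloning strains under ampicillin selection, and no additional selectable marker is recorded. pBluescript II is a general-purpose phagemid cloning vector. Vectors of this family typically combine a pUC-type origin of replication, an f1 origin for single-stranded DNA rescue, and a multiple cloning site set within the lacZα fragment and flanked by T7 and T3 phage promoters. No feature table accompanies this entry, however, so the presence and arrangement of these elements in this particular construct cannot be confirmed from the record.

The catalogue classifies the vector as a bacterial expression plasmid and gives its purpose as bacterial expression of TCOF1. It does not state which promoter drives the insert, the orientation of the insert within the polylinker, the insert's size, whether it represents the full-length coding sequence, or whether any epitope or purification tags are present. The cloning method is listed as unknown. The insert junctions can be read with the standard M13 forward and reverse primers that flank the pBluescript polylinker. In practice, a cDNA held in this type of backbone usually serves as a source clone for sequencing, subcloning into other vectors, or in vitro transcription from the flanking phage promoters, but the record itself documents only the stated bacterial expression purpose.
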