Addgene plasmid #79278: pmTCOF1
Purpose: Bacterial expression of TCOF1
Depositing lab: Rita Shiang. Depositing organization: Virginia Commonwealth University.
Backbone
  Vector backbone: pBSIISK-
  Backbone manufacturer: Stratagene
  Backbone size w/o insert (bp): 2961
  Vector type: Bacterial Expression
  Selectable markers: none
Growth in bacteria
  Bacterial resistance: Ampicillin, 100 μg/mL
  Growth temperature: 37°C
  Growth strain: DH5alpha
  Copy number: High Copy
Gene/Insert
  Gene/Insert name: TCOF1
  Species: M. musculus (mouse)
  Entrez Gene: Tcof1 (a.k.a. treacle)
  Cloning method: Unknown
  Sequencing primers: 5′ M13-F20; 3′ M13-Rev
Terms and licenses: Academic/Nonprofit Terms; Industry Terms
How to cite: pmTCOF1 was a gift from Rita Shiang (Addgene plasmid # 79278 ; http://n2t.net/addgene:79278 ; RRID:Addgene_79278)
